Addgene plasmid #132040: pDONR221_SLC25A3
Purpose: Gateway entry clone with codon-optimized ORF sequence for subcloning into custom expression vectors
Depositing lab: RESOLUTE Consortium & Giulio Superti-Furga. Depositing organization: CeMM Research Center for Molecular Medicine. Publication: The RESOLUTE consortium: unlocking SLC transporters for drug discovery. Superti-Furga G, Lackner D, Wiedmer T, Ingles-Prieto A, Barbosa B, Girardi E, Goldmann U, Gurtl B, Klavins K, Klimek C, Lindinger S, Lineiro-Retes E, Muller AC, Onstein S, Redinger G, Reil D, Sedlyarov V, Wolf G, Crawford M, Everley R, ... Steppan CM. Nat Rev Drug Discov. 2020 Jul;19(7):429-430. doi: 10.1038/d41573-020-00056-6. PubMed 32265506.
Backbone
  Vector backbone: pDONR221
  Backbone manufacturer: Thermo Fisher Scientific
  Backbone size w/o insert (bp): 2550
  Vector type: Mammalian Expression
Growth in bacteria
  Bacterial resistance: Kanamycin, 50 μg/mL
  Growth temperature: 37°C
  Growth strain: Stbl3
  Copy number: High Copy
Gene/Insert
  Gene/Insert name: SLC25A3 (alt name: PHC)
  Species: H. sapiens (human)
  Insert size (bp): 1086
  Entrez Gene: SLC25A3 (a.k.a. OK/SW-cl.48, PHC, PTP, PiC)
  Cloning method: Gateway Cloning
  Sequencing primers: 5′ M13-fwd; 3′ M13-rev
Terms and licenses: Academic/Nonprofit Terms; Industry Terms
Depositor comments: For more information on the full Resolute plasmid collection, please see www.addgene.org/depositor-collections/re-solute/. Please provide your feedback on this plasmid to the RESOLUTE consortium by filling out their RESOLUTE repository feedback form: https://forms.office.com/Pages/ResponsePage.aspx?id=0e05yklzmkS7rjFGQL4N7z4feCLQvEJAmVcOCM_u885UN1JJRko0Ukg4TVQwNTZLOUxPQVJWT1NHUCQlQCN0PWcu
How to cite: pDONR221_SLC25A3 was a gift from RESOLUTE Consortium & Giulio Superti-Furga (Addgene plasmid # 132040 ; http://n2t.net/addgene:132040 ; RRID:Addgene_132040)
