[The description below was written by a language model from this plasmid's Addgene catalogue record and pLannotate feature annotations shown in this document.]
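Description:
pDONR221_SLC25A3 is a Gateway entry clone built on the pDONR221 backbone, carrying a codon-optimized open reading frame for human SLC25A3 (also called PHC or PiC), the mitochondrial phosphate carrier that cotransports phosphate and protons from the cytosol into the mitochondrial matrix. The sequenced plasmid is 3,636 nt, and the 1,086 bp insert is annotated as a single coding sequence lying between attL1 and attL2 recombination sites. The plasmid is propagated in E. coli from a high-copy ColE1/pUC-type origin and selected with kanamycin through the aph(3')-Ia resistance gene.

Although the catalogue lists the vector type as mammalian expression, the feature table shows no eukaryotic promoter, polyadenylation signal or epitope tag around the ORF, which fits its stated role as a shuttle rather than an expression plasmid. The attL sites allow an LR Clonase reaction to transfer the ORF, in a defined orientation, into any attR-containing destination vector, which then supplies the promoter, tags and selection appropriate to the intended host. The rrnB T1 and T2 terminators upstream of the cassette are standard pDONR elements that insulate the insert from read-through transcription in bacteria. A T7 promoter sits just beyond attL2 on the reverse strand. The short lacI and lacZα fragments are annotated backbone remnants with no evident function here. M13 forward and reverse primer sites are recorded for sequencing across the insert. The clone belongs to a large consortium collection of solute carrier transporter ORFs intended for subcloning into custom expression vectors for transporter research and drug discovery.
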