Features (pLannotate 1.2.2; 10 found; start..end, strand, type, name):
    121..213     +  CDS            lacI (fragment): lac repressor; lacI; The lac repressor binds to the lac operator to inhibit transcription in E. coli. This inhibition can be relieved by adding lactose or isopropyl-β-D-thiogalactopyranoside (IPTG).
    268..295     -  terminator     rrnB T2 terminator: transcription terminator T2 from the E. coli rrnB gene
    427..470     +  terminator     rrnB T1 terminator: Escherichia coli rrnB; transcription terminator T1 from the E. coli rrnB gene
    517..553     -  CDS            lacZα (fragment): LacZα fragment of β-galactosidase; lacZ fragment
    569..668     +  protein_bind   attL1: mutant version of attL; recombination site for the Gateway® LR reaction LR Clonase™
    674..1759    +  CDS            SLC25A3: MPCP_HUMAN - Also known as PHC. Experimental evidence at protein level: Swiss-Prot protein existence level 1. Transport of phosphate groups from the cytosol to the mitochondrial matrix. Phosphate is cotransported with H(+). May play a role regulation of the mitochondrial permeability transition pore (mPTP). From Homo sapiens (Human).
   1761..1860    -  protein_bind   attL2: mutant version of attL; recombination site for the Gateway® LR reaction LR Clonase™
   1878..1896    -  promoter       T7 promoter: promoter for bacteriophage T7 RNA polymerase
   2030..2839    +  CDS            KanR: aminoglycoside phosphotransferase; aph(3')-Ia; confers resistance to kanamycin in bacteria or G418 (Geneticin®) in eukaryotes
   2986..3574    +  rep_origin     ori: high-copy-number ColE1/pMB1/pBR322/pUC origin of replication
>Addgene plasmid #132040 | pDONR221_SLC25A3 | addgene full sequence | sequence record 261794 | Addgene NGS Result
CTTTCCTGCGTTATCCCCTGATTCTGTGGATAACCGTATTACCGCCTTTGAGTGAGCTGATACCGCTCGC
CGCAGCCGAACGACCGAGCGCAGCGAGTCAGTGAGCGAGGAAGCGGAAGAGCGCCCAATACGCAAACCGC
CTCTCCCCGCGCGTTGGCCGATTCATTAATGCAGCTGGCACGACAGGTTTCCCGACTGGAAAGCGGGCAG
TGAGCGCAACGCAATTAATACGCGTACCGCTAGCCAGGAAGAGTTTGTAGAAACGCAAAAAGGCCATCCG
TCAGGATGGCCTTCTGCTTAGTTTGATGCCTGGCAGTTTATGGCGGGCGTCCTGCCCGCCACCCTCCGGG
CCGTTGCTTCACAACGTTCAAATCCGCTCCCGGCGGATTTGTCCTACTCAGGAGAGCGTTCACCGACAAA
CAACAGATAAAACGAAAGGCCCAGTCTTCCGACTGAGCCTTTCGTTTTATTTGATGCCTGGCAGTTCCCT
ACTCTCGCGTTAACGCTAGCATGGATGTTTTCCCAGTCACGACGTTGTAAAACGACGGCCAGTCTTAAGC
TCGGGCCCCAAATAATGATTTTATTTTGACTGATAGTGACCTGTTCGTTGCAACACATTGATGAGCAATG
CTTTTTTATAATGCCAACTTTGTACAAAAAAGCAGGCTCCACCATGTTCAGCTCCGTGGCACACCTGGCA
AGGGCAAACCCTTTTAATACCCCACACCTGCAGCTGGTGCACGACGGACTGGGCGATCTGCGGTCTAGCT
CCCCTGGACCAACAGGACAGCCACGGAGACCCAGAAACCTGGCAGCAGCAGCAGTGGAGGAGCAGTACTC
CTGTGACTATGGCTCTGGCCGGTTCTTTATCCTGTGCGGCCTGGGCGGCATCATCTCCTGTGGAACCACA
CACACCGCCCTGGTGCCACTGGACCTGGTGAAGTGCAGAATGCAGGTGGATCCTCAGAAGTACAAGGGCA
TCTTCAATGGCTTTTCCGTGACCCTGAAGGAGGATGGCGTGAGGGGACTGGCAAAGGGATGGGCACCTAC
ATTCCTGGGCTATAGCATGCAGGGCCTGTGCAAGTTCGGCTTTTACGAGGTGTTTAAGGTGCTGTATAGC
AACATGCTGGGCGAGGAGAATACCTACCTGTGGAGGACATCCCTGTATCTGGCAGCATCCGCCTCTGCCG
AGTTCTTTGCAGACATCGCCCTGGCACCAATGGAGGCAGCAAAGGTGCGGATCCAGACCCAGCCTGGCTA
CGCCAACACACTGAGAGATGCCGCCCCAAAGATGTACAAGGAGGAGGGCCTGAAGGCCTTCTATAAGGGC
GTGGCCCCCCTGTGGATGAGGCAGATCCCTTACACCATGATGAAGTTCGCCTGCTTTGAGCGCACAGTGG
AGGCCCTGTATAAGTTCGTGGTGCCCAAGCCTCGGAGCGAGTGTTCCAAGCCAGAGCAGCTGGTGGTGAC
CTTCGTGGCCGGCTACATCGCCGGCGTGTTTTGCGCAATCGTGTCCCACCCAGCAGACTCTGTGGTGAGC
GTGCTGAATAAGGAGAAGGGCTCTAGCGCCTCTCTGGTGCTGAAGAGGCTGGGCTTCAAGGGCGTGTGGA
AGGGCCTGTTTGCCCGCATCATCATGATCGGCACCCTGACAGCCCTGCAGTGGTTCATCTACGATTCTGT
GAAGGTGTACTTCCGGCTGCCAAGGCCACCTCCACCAGAGATGCCCGAGAGCCTGAAGAAGAAGCTGGGC
CTGACACAGGACCCAGCTTTCTTGTACAAAGTTGGCATTATAAGAAAGCATTGCTTATCAATTTGTTGCA
ACGAACAGGTCACTATCAGTCAAAATAAAATCATTATTTGCCATCCAGCTGATATCCCCTATAGTGAGTC
GTATTACATGGTCATAGCTGTTTCCTGGCAGCTCTGGCCCGTGTCTCAAAATCTCTGATGTTACATTGCA
CAAGATAAAAATATATCATCATGAACAATAAAACTGTCTGCTTACATAAACAGTAATACAAGGGGTGTTA
TGAGCCATATTCAACGGGAAACGTCGAGGCCGCGATTAAATTCCAACATGGATGCTGATTTATATGGGTA
TAAATGGGCTCGCGATAATGTCGGGCAATCAGGTGCGACAATCTATCGCTTGTATGGGAAGCCCGATGCG
CCAGAGTTGTTTCTGAAACATGGCAAAGGTAGCGTTGCCAATGATGTTACAGATGAGATGGTCAGACTAA
ACTGGCTGACGGAATTTATGCCTCTTCCGACCATCAAGCATTTTATCCGTACTCCTGATGATGCATGGTT
ACTCACCACTGCGATCCCCGGAAAAACAGCATTCCAGGTATTAGAAGAATATCCTGATTCAGGTGAAAAT
ATTGTTGATGCGCTGGCAGTGTTCCTGCGCCGGTTGCATTCGATTCCTGTTTGTAATTGTCCTTTTAACA
GCGATCGCGTATTTCGTCTCGCTCAGGCGCAATCACGAATGAATAACGGTTTGGTTGATGCGAGTGATTT
TGATGACGAGCGTAATGGCTGGCCTGTTGAACAAGTCTGGAAAGAAATGCATAAACTTTTGCCATTCTCA
CCGGATTCAGTCGTCACTCATGGTGATTTCTCACTTGATAACCTTATTTTTGACGAGGGGAAATTAATAG
GTTGTATTGATGTTGGACGAGTCGGAATCGCAGACCGATACCAGGATCTTGCCATCCTATGGAACTGCCT
CGGTGAGTTTTCTCCTTCATTACAGAAACGGCTTTTTCAAAAATATGGTATTGATAATCCTGATATGAAT
AAATTGCAGTTTCATTTGATGCTCGATGAGTTTTTCTAATCAGAATTGGTTAATTGGTTGTAACACTGGC
AGAGCATTACGCTGACTTGACGGGACGGCGCAAGCTCATGACCAAAATCCCTTAACGTGAGTTACGCGTC
GTTCCACTGAGCGTCAGACCCCGTAGAAAAGATCAAAGGATCTTCTTGAGATCCTTTTTTTCTGCGCGTA
ATCTGCTGCTTGCAAACAAAAAAACCACCGCTACCAGCGGTGGTTTGTTTGCCGGATCAAGAGCTACCAA
CTCTTTTTCCGAAGGTAACTGGCTTCAGCAGAGCGCAGATACCAAATACTGTTCTTCTAGTGTAGCCGTA
GTTAGGCCACCACTTCAAGAACTCTGTAGCACCGCCTACATACCTCGCTCTGCTAATCCTGTTACCAGTG
GCTGCTGCCAGTGGCGATAAGTCGTGTCTTACCGGGTTGGACTCAAGACGATAGTTACCGGATAAGGCGC
AGCGGTCGGGCTGAACGGGGGGTTCGTGCACACAGCCCAGCTTGGAGCGAACGACCTACACCGAACTGAG
ATACCTACAGCGTGAGCTATGAGAAAGCGCCACGCTTCCCGAAGGGAGAAAGGCGGACAGGTATCCGGTA
AGCGGCAGGGTCGGAACAGGAGAGCGCACGAGGGAGCTTCCAGGGGGAAACGCCTGGTATCTTTATAGTC
CTGTCGGGTTTCGCCACCTCTGACTTGAGCGTCGATTTTTGTGATGCTCGTCAGGGGGGCGGAGCCTATG
GAAAAACGCCAGCAACGCGGCCTTTTTACGGTTCCTGGCCTTTTGCTGGCCTTTTGCTCACATGTT
