>Addgene plasmid #132040 | pDONR221_SLC25A3 | depositor partial sequence | sequence record 253480 | Codon-optimized ORF of SLC25A3
ATGTTCAGCTCCGTGGCACACCTGGCAAGGGCAAACCCTTTTAATACCCCACACCTGCAGCTGGTGCACG
ACGGACTGGGCGATCTGCGGTCTAGCTCCCCTGGACCAACAGGACAGCCACGGAGACCCAGAAACCTGGC
AGCAGCAGCAGTGGAGGAGCAGTACTCCTGTGACTATGGCTCTGGCCGGTTCTTTATCCTGTGCGGCCTG
GGCGGCATCATCTCCTGTGGAACCACACACACCGCCCTGGTGCCACTGGACCTGGTGAAGTGCAGAATGC
AGGTGGATCCTCAGAAGTACAAGGGCATCTTCAATGGCTTTTCCGTGACCCTGAAGGAGGATGGCGTGAG
GGGACTGGCAAAGGGATGGGCACCTACATTCCTGGGCTATAGCATGCAGGGCCTGTGCAAGTTCGGCTTT
TACGAGGTGTTTAAGGTGCTGTATAGCAACATGCTGGGCGAGGAGAATACCTACCTGTGGAGGACATCCC
TGTATCTGGCAGCATCCGCCTCTGCCGAGTTCTTTGCAGACATCGCCCTGGCACCAATGGAGGCAGCAAA
GGTGCGGATCCAGACCCAGCCTGGCTACGCCAACACACTGAGAGATGCCGCCCCAAAGATGTACAAGGAG
GAGGGCCTGAAGGCCTTCTATAAGGGCGTGGCCCCCCTGTGGATGAGGCAGATCCCTTACACCATGATGA
AGTTCGCCTGCTTTGAGCGCACAGTGGAGGCCCTGTATAAGTTCGTGGTGCCCAAGCCTCGGAGCGAGTG
TTCCAAGCCAGAGCAGCTGGTGGTGACCTTCGTGGCCGGCTACATCGCCGGCGTGTTTTGCGCAATCGTG
TCCCACCCAGCAGACTCTGTGGTGAGCGTGCTGAATAAGGAGAAGGGCTCTAGCGCCTCTCTGGTGCTGA
AGAGGCTGGGCTTCAAGGGCGTGTGGAAGGGCCTGTTTGCCCGCATCATCATGATCGGCACCCTGACAGC
CCTGCAGTGGTTCATCTACGATTCTGTGAAGGTGTACTTCCGGCTGCCAAGGCCACCTCCACCAGAGATG
CCCGAGAGCCTGAAGAAGAAGCTGGGCCTGACACAG
